Addgene plasmid #201593: LENTICRISPR-ENO1_sgRNA2
Purpose: CRISPR/Cas9-mediated gene knock-out
Depositing lab: Alexis Jourdain & Vamsi Mootha. Depositing organization: Broad Institute. Publication: Loss of LUC7L2 and U1 snRNP subunits shifts energy metabolism from glycolysis to OXPHOS. Jourdain AA, Begg BE, Mick E, Shah H, Calvo SE, Skinner OS, Sharma R, Blue SM, Yeo GW, Burge CB, Mootha VK. Mol Cell. 2021 May 6;81(9):1905-1919.e12. doi: 10.1016/j.molcel.2021.02.033. Epub 2021 Apr 13. PubMed 33852893.
Backbone
  Vector backbone: lentiCRISPR v2
  Backbone manufacturer: Feng Zhang, Addgene #52961
  Vector type: Lentiviral, CRISPR
  Selectable markers: Puromycin
Growth in bacteria
  Bacterial resistance: Ampicillin, 100 μg/mL
  Growth temperature: 37°C
  Growth strain: NEB Stable
  Copy number: High Copy
Gene/Insert
  Gene/Insert name: ENO1
  gRNA/shRNA sequence: GATACCAGTTGAAGCACCACT
  Species: H. sapiens (human)
  Entrez Gene: ENO1 (a.k.a. ENO1-IT1, ENO1L1, HEL-S-17, MPB1, NNE, PPH)
  Cloning method: Restriction Enzyme; 5′ cloning site BsmBI (unknown if destroyed); 3′ cloning site BsmBI (unknown if destroyed)
Terms and licenses: Academic/Nonprofit Terms; Industry Terms: Not Available to Industry
How to cite: LENTICRISPR-ENO1_sgRNA2 was a gift from Alexis Jourdain & Vamsi Mootha (Addgene plasmid # 201593 ; http://n2t.net/addgene:201593 ; RRID:Addgene_201593)
