[The description below was written by a language model from this plasmid's Addgene catalogue record and pLannotate feature annotations shown in this document.]
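Description:
LENTICRISPR-ENO1_sgRNA2 is a lentiviral, all-in-one CRISPR/Cas9 knock-out plasmid built on the lentiCRISPR v2 backbone and carrying a single guide RNA directed against human ENO1. The guide was inserted by restriction cloning at the backbone's BsmBI sites, which places it between the human U6 RNA polymerase III promoter and the Streptococcus pyogenes gRNA scaffold. Downstream, an EF-1α core promoter drives the S. pyogenes Cas9 coding sequence, followed by a puromycin N-acetyltransferase gene, so transduced mammalian cells can be selected with puromycin. A WPRE after this cassette enhances transcript expression. The feature table does not annotate the linker joining Cas9 and the puromycin marker.

The expression cassettes sit within an HIV-1-derived transfer vector. A CMV enhancer/promoter precedes a truncated 5' LTR and drives genomic RNA production in packaging cells. It is followed by the Ψ packaging signal with a gag fragment, the Rev response element for Rev-dependent nuclear export, and the cPPT/CTS. A ΔU3 self-inactivating 3' LTR closes the viral region, with a bGH polyadenylation signal beyond it. Outside the viral region, the backbone carries an f1 origin and an SV40/EM7-driven bleomycin/Zeocin resistance cassette with an SV40 poly(A) signal. For propagation in E. coli it has a high-copy ColE1/pUC-type origin and an ampicillin resistance gene.

The sequenced record is about 13 kb. The plasmid is intended for packaging into lentivirus to deliver Cas9 and the ENO1 guide together, producing targeted disruption of ENO1 in human cells. It was deposited in connection with a study of how splicing factors influence the balance between glycolysis and oxidative phosphorylation.
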