Features (pLannotate 1.2.2; 33 found; start..end, strand, type, name):
    217..397     +  LTR            5' LTR (truncated): truncated 5' long terminal repeat (LTR) from HIV-1
    444..569     +  misc_feature   HIV-1 Ψ: packaging signal of human immunodeficiency virus type 1
    553..916     +  CDS            HIV-1 gag (fragment): gag protein from human immunodeficiency virus 1; gag
   1062..1295    +  misc_feature   RRE: The Rev response element (RRE) of HIV-1 allows for Rev-dependent mRNA export from the nucleus to the cytoplasm.
   1672..1772    +  CDS            Rev (fragment): human immunodeficiency virus 1 (HIV-1) Rev protein; rev; enhances nuclear export of unspliced and incompletely spliced viral mRNAs
   1822..1939    +  misc_feature   cPPT/CTS: central polypurine tract and central termination sequence of HIV-1
   1990..2230    +  promoter       U6 promoter: RNA polymerase III promoter for human U6 snRNA
   2260..2335    +  misc_RNA       gRNA scaffold: guide RNA scaffold for the Streptococcus pyogenes CRISPR/Cas9 system
   2353..2371    +  CDS            small t antigen (fragment): SV40 (simian virus 40) small t antigen
   2397..2608    +  promoter       EF-1α core promoter: core promoter for human elongation factor EF-1α
   2633..6736    +  CDS            Cas9: Cas9 (Csn1) endonuclease from the Streptococcus pyogenes Type II CRISPR/Cas system generates RNA-guided double strand breaks in DNA
   6874..7471    +  CDS            PuroR (fragment): puromycin N-acetyltransferase; pac from Streptomyces; confers resistance to puromycin
   7487..8075    +  misc_feature   WPRE: woodchuck hepatitis virus posttranscriptional regulatory element
   8126..8145    +  misc_feature   cPPT/CTS (fragment): central polypurine tract and central termination sequence of HIV-1
   8147..8380    +  LTR            3' LTR (ΔU3): self-inactivating 3' long terminal repeat (LTR) from HIV-1
   8412..8636    +  polyA_signal   bGH poly(A) signal: bovine growth hormone polyadenylation signal
   8640..8661    +  promoter       SV40 promoter (fragment): SV40 enhancer and early promoter
   8682..9110    +  rep_origin     f1 ori (sequence partly withheld): f1 bacteriophage origin of replication; arrow indicates direction of (+) strand synthesis
   9124..9453    +  promoter       SV40 promoter: SV40 enhancer and early promoter
   9501..9548    +  promoter       EM7 promoter: synthetic bacterial promoter&nbsp
   9567..9941    +  CDS            BleoR: antibiotic-binding protein; Sh ble from Streptoalloteichus hindustanus; confers resistance to bleomycin, phleomycin, and Zeocin™
   9951..10076   +  CDS            ble (fragment): BLE_KLEPN - Experimental evidence at protein level: Swiss-Prot protein existence level 1. Binding protein with a strong affinity to the bleomycin family of antibiotics. Binds to CL990; an antimitotic-antibiotic compound. From Klebsiella pneumoniae.
  10071..10192   +  polyA_signal   SV40 poly(A) signal: SV40 polyadenylation signal
  10263..10285   -  protein_bind   lac operator (fragment): The lac repressor binds to the lac operator to inhibit transcription in E. coli. This inhibition can be relieved by adding lactose or isopropyl-β-D-thiogalactopyranoside (IPTG). lac repressor encoded by lacI
  10289..10319   -  promoter       lac promoter: promoter for the E. coli lac operon
  10334..10355   -  protein_bind   CAP binding site: CAP binding activates transcription in the presence of cAMP. E. coli catabolite activator protein
  10368..10460   -  CDS            lacI (fragment): lac repressor; lacI; The lac repressor binds to the lac operator to inhibit transcription in E. coli. This inhibition can be relieved by adding lactose or isopropyl-β-D-thiogalactopyranoside (IPTG).
  10643..11231   -  rep_origin     ori: high-copy-number ColE1/pMB1/pBR322/pUC origin of replication
  11402..12262   -  CDS            AmpR: β-lactamase; bla; confers resistance to ampicillin, carbenicillin, and related antibiotics
  12263..12367   -  promoter       AmpR promoter: bla
  12426..12478   -  misc_feature   bom (fragment): basis of mobility region from pBR322
  12633..13012   +  enhancer       CMV enhancer: human cytomegalovirus immediate early enhancer
  13013..199     +  promoter       CMV promoter (across the origin): human cytomegalovirus (CMV) immediate early promoter
>Addgene plasmid #201593 | LENTICRISPR-ENO1_sgRNA2 | addgene full sequence | sequence record 395498 | Addgene NGS Result
TGATGCGGTTTTGGCAGTACATCAATGGGCGTGGATAGCGGTTTGACTCACGGGGATTTCCAAGTCTCCA
CCCCATTGACGTCAATGGGAGTTTGTTTTGGCACCAAAATCAACGGGACTTTCCAAAATGTCGTAACAAC
TCCGCCCCATTGACGCAAATGGGCGGTAGGCGTGTACGGTGGGAGGTCTATATAAGCAGCGCGTTTTGCC
TGTACTGGGTCTCTCTGGTTAGACCAGATCTGAGCCTGGGAGCTCTCTGGCTAACTAGGGAACCCACTGC
TTAAGCCTCAATAAAGCTTGCCTTGAGTGCTTCAAGTAGTGTGTGCCCGTCTGTTGTGTGACTCTGGTAA
CTAGAGATCCCTCAGACCCTTTTAGTCAGTGTGGAAAATCTCTAGCAGTGGCGCCCGAACAGGGACTTGA
AAGCGAAAGGGAAACCAGAGGAGCTCTCTCGACGCAGGACTCGGCTTGCTGAAGCGCGCACGGCAAGAGG
CGAGGGGCGGCGACTGGTGAGTACGCCAAAAATTTTGACTAGCGGAGGCTAGAAGGAGAGAGATGGGTGC
GAGAGCGTCAGTATTAAGCGGGGGAGAATTAGATCGCGATGGGAAAAAATTCGGTTAAGGCCAGGGGGAA
AGAAAAAATATAAATTAAAACATATAGTATGGGCAAGCAGGGAGCTAGAACGATTCGCAGTTAATCCTGG
CCTGTTAGAAACATCAGAAGGCTGTAGACAAATACTGGGACAGCTACAACCATCCCTTCAGACAGGATCA
GAAGAACTTAGATCATTATATAATACAGTAGCAACCCTCTATTGTGTGCATCAAAGGATAGAGATAAAAG
ACACCAAGGAAGCTTTAGACAAGATAGAGGAAGAGCAAAACAAAAGTAAGACCACCGCACAGCAAGCGGC
CGCTGATCTTCAGACCTGGAGGAGGAGATATGAGGGACAATTGGAGAAGTGAATTATATAAATATAAAGT
AGTAAAAATTGAACCATTAGGAGTAGCACCCACCAAGGCAAAGAGAAGAGTGGTGCAGAGAGAAAAAAGA
GCAGTGGGAATAGGAGCTTTGTTCCTTGGGTTCTTGGGAGCAGCAGGAAGCACTATGGGCGCAGCGTCAA
TGACGCTGACGGTACAGGCCAGACAATTATTGTCTGGTATAGTGCAGCAGCAGAACAATTTGCTGAGGGC
TATTGAGGCGCAACAGCATCTGTTGCAACTCACAGTCTGGGGCATCAAGCAGCTCCAGGCAAGAATCCTG
GCTGTGGAAAGATACCTAAAGGATCAACAGCTCCTGGGGATTTGGGGTTGCTCTGGAAAACTCATTTGCA
CCACTGCTGTGCCTTGGAATGCTAGTTGGAGTAATAAATCTCTGGAACAGATTTGGAATCACACGACCTG
GATGGAGTGGGACAGAGAAATTAACAATTACACAAGCTTAATACACTCCTTAATTGAAGAATCGCAAAAC
CAGCAAGAAAAGAATGAACAAGAATTATTGGAATTAGATAAATGGGCAAGTTTGTGGAATTGGTTTAACA
TAACAAATTGGCTGTGGTATATAAAATTATTCATAATGATAGTAGGAGGCTTGGTAGGTTTAAGAATAGT
TTTTGCTGTACTTTCTATAGTGAATAGAGTTAGGCAGGGATATTCACCATTATCGTTTCAGACCCACCTC
CCAACCCCGAGGGGACCCGACAGGCCCGAAGGAATAGAAGAAGAAGGTGGAGAGAGAGACAGAGACAGAT
CCATTCGATTAGTGAACGGATCGGCACTGCGTGCGCCAATTCTGCAGACAAATGGCAGTATTCATCCACA
ATTTTAAAAGAAAAGGGGGGATTGGGGGGTACAGTGCAGGGGAAAGAATAGTAGACATAATAGCAACAGA
CATACAAACTAAAGAATTACAAAAACAAATTACAAAAATTCAAAATTTTCGGGTTTATTACAGGGACAGC
AGAGATCCAGTTTGGTTAATTAAGGTACCGAGGGCCTATTTCCCATGATTCCTTCATATTTGCATATACG
ATACAAGGCTGTTAGAGAGATAATTAGAATTAATTTGACTGTAAACACAAAGATATTAGTACAAAATACG
TGACGTAGAAAGTAATAATTTCTTGGGTAGTTTGCAGTTTTAAAATTATGTTTTAAAATGGACTATCATA
TGCTTACCGTAACTTGAAAGTATTTCGATTTCTTGGCTTTATATATCTTGTGGAAAGGACGAAACACCGA
TACCAGTTGAAGCACCACTGTTTTAGAGCTAGAAATAGCAAGTTAAAATAAGGCTAGTCCGTTATCAACT
TGAAAAAGTGGCACCGAGTCGGTGCTTTTTTGAATTCGCTAGCTAGGTCTTGAAAGGAGTGGGAATTGGC
TCCGGTGCCCGTCAGTGGGCAGAGCGCACATCGCCCACAGTCCCCGAGAAGTTGGGGGGAGGGGTCGGCA
ATTGATCCGGTGCCTAGAGAAGGTGGCGCGGGGTAAACTGGGAAAGTGATGTCGTGTACTGGCTCCGCCT
TTTTCCCGAGGGTGGGGGAGAACCGTATATAAGTGCAGTAGTCGCCGTGAACGTTCTTTTTCGCAACGGG
TTTGCCGCCAGAACACAGGACCGGTTCTAGAGCGCTGCCACCATGGACAAGAAGTACAGCATCGGCCTGG
ACATCGGCACCAACTCTGTGGGCTGGGCCGTGATCACCGACGAGTACAAGGTGCCCAGCAAGAAATTCAA
GGTGCTGGGCAACACCGACCGGCACAGCATCAAGAAGAACCTGATCGGAGCCCTGCTGTTCGACAGCGGC
GAAACAGCCGAGGCCACCCGGCTGAAGAGAACCGCCAGAAGAAGATACACCAGACGGAAGAACCGGATCT
GCTATCTGCAAGAGATCTTCAGCAACGAGATGGCCAAGGTGGACGACAGCTTCTTCCACAGACTGGAAGA
GTCCTTCCTGGTGGAAGAGGATAAGAAGCACGAGCGGCACCCCATCTTCGGCAACATCGTGGACGAGGTG
GCCTACCACGAGAAGTACCCCACCATCTACCACCTGAGAAAGAAACTGGTGGACAGCACCGACAAGGCCG
ACCTGCGGCTGATCTATCTGGCCCTGGCCCACATGATCAAGTTCCGGGGCCACTTCCTGATCGAGGGCGA
CCTGAACCCCGACAACAGCGACGTGGACAAGCTGTTCATCCAGCTGGTGCAGACCTACAACCAGCTGTTC
GAGGAAAACCCCATCAACGCCAGCGGCGTGGACGCCAAGGCCATCCTGTCTGCCAGACTGAGCAAGAGCA
GACGGCTGGAAAATCTGATCGCCCAGCTGCCCGGCGAGAAGAAGAATGGCCTGTTCGGAAACCTGATTGC
CCTGAGCCTGGGCCTGACCCCCAACTTCAAGAGCAACTTCGACCTGGCCGAGGATGCCAAACTGCAGCTG
AGCAAGGACACCTACGACGACGACCTGGACAACCTGCTGGCCCAGATCGGCGACCAGTACGCCGACCTGT
TTCTGGCCGCCAAGAACCTGTCCGACGCCATCCTGCTGAGCGACATCCTGAGAGTGAACACCGAGATCAC
CAAGGCCCCCCTGAGCGCCTCTATGATCAAGAGATACGACGAGCACCACCAGGACCTGACCCTGCTGAAA
GCTCTCGTGCGGCAGCAGCTGCCTGAGAAGTACAAAGAGATTTTCTTCGACCAGAGCAAGAACGGCTACG
CCGGCTACATTGACGGCGGAGCCAGCCAGGAAGAGTTCTACAAGTTCATCAAGCCCATCCTGGAAAAGAT
GGACGGCACCGAGGAACTGCTCGTGAAGCTGAACAGAGAGGACCTGCTGCGGAAGCAGCGGACCTTCGAC
AACGGCAGCATCCCCCACCAGATCCACCTGGGAGAGCTGCACGCCATTCTGCGGCGGCAGGAAGATTTTT
ACCCATTCCTGAAGGACAACCGGGAAAAGATCGAGAAGATCCTGACCTTCCGCATCCCCTACTACGTGGG
CCCTCTGGCCAGGGGAAACAGCAGATTCGCCTGGATGACCAGAAAGAGCGAGGAAACCATCACCCCCTGG
AACTTCGAGGAAGTGGTGGACAAGGGCGCTTCCGCCCAGAGCTTCATCGAGCGGATGACCAACTTCGATA
AGAACCTGCCCAACGAGAAGGTGCTGCCCAAGCACAGCCTGCTGTACGAGTACTTCACCGTGTATAACGA
GCTGACCAAAGTGAAATACGTGACCGAGGGAATGAGAAAGCCCGCCTTCCTGAGCGGCGAGCAGAAAAAG
GCCATCGTGGACCTGCTGTTCAAGACCAACCGGAAAGTGACCGTGAAGCAGCTGAAAGAGGACTACTTCA
AGAAAATCGAGTGCTTCGACTCCGTGGAAATCTCCGGCGTGGAAGATCGGTTCAACGCCTCCCTGGGCAC
ATACCACGATCTGCTGAAAATTATCAAGGACAAGGACTTCCTGGACAATGAGGAAAACGAGGACATTCTG
GAAGATATCGTGCTGACCCTGACACTGTTTGAGGACAGAGAGATGATCGAGGAACGGCTGAAAACCTATG
CCCACCTGTTCGACGACAAAGTGATGAAGCAGCTGAAGCGGCGGAGATACACCGGCTGGGGCAGGCTGAG
CCGGAAGCTGATCAACGGCATCCGGGACAAGCAGTCCGGCAAGACAATCCTGGATTTCCTGAAGTCCGAC
GGCTTCGCCAACAGAAACTTCATGCAGCTGATCCACGACGACAGCCTGACCTTTAAAGAGGACATCCAGA
AAGCCCAGGTGTCCGGCCAGGGCGATAGCCTGCACGAGCACATTGCCAATCTGGCCGGCAGCCCCGCCAT
TAAGAAGGGCATCCTGCAGACAGTGAAGGTGGTGGACGAGCTCGTGAAAGTGATGGGCCGGCACAAGCCC
GAGAACATCGTGATCGAAATGGCCAGAGAGAACCAGACCACCCAGAAGGGACAGAAGAACAGCCGCGAGA
GAATGAAGCGGATCGAAGAGGGCATCAAAGAGCTGGGCAGCCAGATCCTGAAAGAACACCCCGTGGAAAA
CACCCAGCTGCAGAACGAGAAGCTGTACCTGTACTACCTGCAGAATGGGCGGGATATGTACGTGGACCAG
GAACTGGACATCAACCGGCTGTCCGACTACGATGTGGACCATATCGTGCCTCAGAGCTTTCTGAAGGACG
ACTCCATCGACAACAAGGTGCTGACCAGAAGCGACAAGAACCGGGGCAAGAGCGACAACGTGCCCTCCGA
AGAGGTCGTGAAGAAGATGAAGAACTACTGGCGGCAGCTGCTGAACGCCAAGCTGATTACCCAGAGAAAG
TTCGACAATCTGACCAAGGCCGAGAGAGGCGGCCTGAGCGAACTGGATAAGGCCGGCTTCATCAAGAGAC
AGCTGGTGGAAACCCGGCAGATCACAAAGCACGTGGCACAGATCCTGGACTCCCGGATGAACACTAAGTA
CGACGAGAATGACAAGCTGATCCGGGAAGTGAAAGTGATCACCCTGAAGTCCAAGCTGGTGTCCGATTTC
CGGAAGGATTTCCAGTTTTACAAAGTGCGCGAGATCAACAACTACCACCACGCCCACGACGCCTACCTGA
ACGCCGTCGTGGGAACCGCCCTGATCAAAAAGTACCCTAAGCTGGAAAGCGAGTTCGTGTACGGCGACTA
CAAGGTGTACGACGTGCGGAAGATGATCGCCAAGAGCGAGCAGGAAATCGGCAAGGCTACCGCCAAGTAC
TTCTTCTACAGCAACATCATGAACTTTTTCAAGACCGAGATTACCCTGGCCAACGGCGAGATCCGGAAGC
GGCCTCTGATCGAGACAAACGGCGAAACCGGGGAGATCGTGTGGGATAAGGGCCGGGATTTTGCCACCGT
GCGGAAAGTGCTGAGCATGCCCCAAGTGAATATCGTGAAAAAGACCGAGGTGCAGACAGGCGGCTTCAGC
AAAGAGTCTATCCTGCCCAAGAGGAACAGCGATAAGCTGATCGCCAGAAAGAAGGACTGGGACCCTAAGA
AGTACGGCGGCTTCGACAGCCCCACCGTGGCCTATTCTGTGCTGGTGGTGGCCAAAGTGGAAAAGGGCAA
GTCCAAGAAACTGAAGAGTGTGAAAGAGCTGCTGGGGATCACCATCATGGAAAGAAGCAGCTTCGAGAAG
AATCCCATCGACTTTCTGGAAGCCAAGGGCTACAAAGAAGTGAAAAAGGACCTGATCATCAAGCTGCCTA
AGTACTCCCTGTTCGAGCTGGAAAACGGCCGGAAGAGAATGCTGGCCTCTGCCGGCGAACTGCAGAAGGG
AAACGAACTGGCCCTGCCCTCCAAATATGTGAACTTCCTGTACCTGGCCAGCCACTATGAGAAGCTGAAG
GGCTCCCCCGAGGATAATGAGCAGAAACAGCTGTTTGTGGAACAGCACAAGCACTACCTGGACGAGATCA
TCGAGCAGATCAGCGAGTTCTCCAAGAGAGTGATCCTGGCCGACGCTAATCTGGACAAAGTGCTGTCCGC
CTACAACAAGCACCGGGATAAGCCCATCAGAGAGCAGGCCGAGAATATCATCCACCTGTTTACCCTGACC
AATCTGGGAGCCCCTGCCGCCTTCAAGTACTTTGACACCACCATCGACCGGAAGAGGTACACCAGCACCA
AAGAGGTGCTGGACGCCACCCTGATCCACCAGAGCATCACCGGCCTGTACGAGACACGGATCGACCTGTC
TCAGCTGGGAGGCGACAAGCGACCTGCCGCCACAAAGAAGGCTGGACAGGCTAAGAAGAAGAAAGATTAC
AAAGACGATGACGATAAGGGATCCGGCGCAACAAACTTCTCTCTGCTGAAACAAGCCGGAGATGTCGAAG
AGAATCCTGGACCGACCGAGTACAAGCCCACGGTGCGCCTCGCCACCCGCGACGACGTCCCCAGGGCCGT
ACGCACCCTCGCCGCCGCGTTCGCCGACTACCCCGCCACGCGCCACACCGTCGATCCGGACCGCCACATC
GAGCGGGTCACCGAGCTGCAAGAACTCTTCCTCACGCGCGTCGGGCTCGACATCGGCAAGGTGTGGGTCG
CGGACGACGGCGCCGCGGTGGCGGTCTGGACCACGCCGGAGAGCGTCGAAGCGGGGGCGGTGTTCGCCGA
GATCGGCCCGCGCATGGCCGAGTTGAGCGGTTCCCGGCTGGCCGCGCAGCAACAGATGGAAGGCCTCCTG
GCGCCGCACCGGCCCAAGGAGCCCGCGTGGTTCCTGGCCACCGTCGGAGTCTCGCCCGACCACCAGGGCA
AGGGTCTGGGCAGCGCCGTCGTGCTCCCCGGAGTGGAGGCGGCCGAGCGCGCCGGGGTGCCCGCCTTCCT
GGAGACCTCCGCGCCCCGCAACCTCCCCTTCTACGAGCGGCTCGGCTTCACCGTCACCGCCGACGTCGAG
GTGCCCGAAGGACCGCGCACCTGGTGCATGACCCGCAAGCCCGGTGCCTGAACGCGTTAAGTCGACAATC
AACCTCTGGATTACAAAATTTGTGAAAGATTGACTGGTATTCTTAACTATGTTGCTCCTTTTACGCTATG
TGGATACGCTGCTTTAATGCCTTTGTATCATGCTATTGCTTCCCGTATGGCTTTCATTTTCTCCTCCTTG
TATAAATCCTGGTTGCTGTCTCTTTATGAGGAGTTGTGGCCCGTTGTCAGGCAACGTGGCGTGGTGTGCA
CTGTGTTTGCTGACGCAACCCCCACTGGTTGGGGCATTGCCACCACCTGTCAGCTCCTTTCCGGGACTTT
CGCTTTCCCCCTCCCTATTGCCACGGCGGAACTCATCGCCGCCTGCCTTGCCCGCTGCTGGACAGGGGCT
CGGCTGTTGGGCACTGACAATTCCGTGGTGTTGTCGGGGAAATCATCGTCCTTTCCTTGGCTGCTCGCCT
GTGTTGCCACCTGGATTCTGCGCGGGACGTCCTTCTGCTACGTCCCTTCGGCCCTCAATCCAGCGGACCT
TCCTTCCCGCGGCCTGCTGCCGGCTCTGCGGCCTCTTCCGCGTCTTCGCCTTCGCCCTCAGACGAGTCGG
ATCTCCCTTTGGGCCGCCTCCCCGCGTCGACTTTAAGACCAATGACTTACAAGGCAGCTGTAGATCTTAG
CCACTTTTTAAAAGAAAAGGGGGGACTGGAAGGGCTAATTCACTCCCAACGAAGACAAGATCTGCTTTTT
GCTTGTACTGGGTCTCTCTGGTTAGACCAGATCTGAGCCTGGGAGCTCTCTGGCTAACTAGGGAACCCAC
TGCTTAAGCCTCAATAAAGCTTGCCTTGAGTGCTTCAAGTAGTGTGTGCCCGTCTGTTGTGTGACTCTGG
TAACTAGAGATCCCTCAGACCCTTTTAGTCAGTGTGGAAAATCTCTAGCAGGGCCCGTTTAAACCCGCTG
ATCAGCCTCGACTGTGCCTTCTAGTTGCCAGCCATCTGTTGTTTGCCCCTCCCCCGTGCCTTCCTTGACC
CTGGAAGGTGCCACTCCCACTGTCCTTTCCTAATAAAATGAGGAAATTGCATCGCATTGTCTGAGTAGGT
GTCATTCTATTCTGGGGGGTGGGGTGGGGCAGGACAGCAAGGGGGAGGATTGGGAAGACAATAGCAGGCA
TGCTGGGGATGCGGTGGGCTCTATGGCTTCTGAGGCGGAAAGAACCAGCTGGGGCTCTAGGGGGTATCCC
C
[124 nt withheld, positions 8682-8805]
C
[91 nt withheld, positions 8807-8897]
A
[49 nt withheld, positions 8899-8947]
CCTTTGACGTTGGAGTCCACGTTCTTT
[37 nt withheld, positions 8975-9011]
ACCCTATCTCGGTCTATTCTTTTGATTTATAAGGGATTTTGCCGATTTCGGCCTATTGGTTAAAAAATGA
GCTGATTTAACAAAAATTTAACGCGAATTAATTCTGTGGAATGTGTGTCAGTTAGGGTGTGGAAAGTCCC
CAGGCTCCCCAGCAGGCAGAAGTATGCAAAGCATGCATCTCAATTAGTCAGCAACCAGGTGTGGAAAGTC
CCCAGGCTCCCCAGCAGGCAGAAGTATGCAAAGCATGCATCTCAATTAGTCAGCAACCATAGTCCCGCCC
CTAACTCCGCCCATCCCGCCCCTAACTCCGCCCAGTTCCGCCCATTCTCCGCCCCATGGCTGACTAATTT
TTTTTATTTATGCAGAGGCCGAGGCCGCCTCTGCCTCTGAGCTATTCCAGAAGTAGTGAGGAGGCTTTTT
TGGAGGCCTAGGCTTTTGCAAAAAGCTCCCGGGAGCTTGTATATCCATTTTCGGATCTGATCAGCACGTG
TTGACAATTAATCATCGGCATAGTATATCGGCATAGTATAATACGACAAGGTGAGGAACTAAACCATGGC
CAAGTTGACCAGTGCCGTTCCGGTGCTCACCGCGCGCGACGTCGCCGGAGCGGTCGAGTTCTGGACCGAC
CGGCTCGGGTTCTCCCGGGACTTCGTGGAGGACGACTTCGCCGGTGTGGTCCGGGACGACGTGACCCTGT
TCATCAGCGCGGTCCAGGACCAGGTGGTGCCGGACAACACCCTGGCCTGGGTGTGGGTGCGCGGCCTGGA
CGAGCTGTACGCCGAGTGGTCGGAGGTCGTGTCCACGAACTTCCGGGACGCCTCCGGGCCGGCCATGACC
GAGATCGGCGAGCAGCCGTGGGGGCGGGAGTTCGCCCTGCGCGACCCGGCCGGCAACTGCGTGCACTTCG
TGGCCGAGGAGCAGGACTGACACGTGCTACGAGATTTCGATTCCACCGCCGCCTTCTATGAAAGGTTGGG
CTTCGGAATCGTTTTCCGGGACGCCGGCTGGATGATCCTCCAGCGCGGGGATCTCATGCTGGAGTTCTTC
GCCCACCCCAACTTGTTTATTGCAGCTTATAATGGTTACAAATAAAGCAATAGCATCACAAATTTCACAA
ATAAAGCATTTTTTTCACTGCATTCTAGTTGTGGTTTGTCCAAACTCATCAATGTATCTTATCATGTCTG
TATACCGTCGACCTCTAGCTAGAGCTTGGCGTAATCATGGTCATAGCTGTTTCCTGTGTGAAATTGTTAT
CCGCTCACAATTCCACACAACATACGAGCCGGAAGCATAAAGTGTAAAGCCTGGGGTGCCTAATGAGTGA
GCTAACTCACATTAATTGCGTTGCGCTCACTGCCCGCTTTCCAGTCGGGAAACCTGTCGTGCCAGCTGCA
TTAATGAATCGGCCAACGCGCGGGGAGAGGCGGTTTGCGTATTGGGCGCTCTTCCGCTTCCTCGCTCACT
GACTCGCTGCGCTCGGTCGTTCGGCTGCGGCGAGCGGTATCAGCTCACTCAAAGGCGGTAATACGGTTAT
CCACAGAATCAGGGGATAACGCAGGAAAGAACATGTGAGCAAAAGGCCAGCAAAAGGCCAGGAACCGTAA
AAAGGCCGCGTTGCTGGCGTTTTTCCATAGGCTCCGCCCCCCTGACGAGCATCACAAAAATCGACGCTCA
AGTCAGAGGTGGCGAAACCCGACAGGACTATAAAGATACCAGGCGTTTCCCCCTGGAAGCTCCCTCGTGC
GCTCTCCTGTTCCGACCCTGCCGCTTACCGGATACCTGTCCGCCTTTCTCCCTTCGGGAAGCGTGGCGCT
TTCTCATAGCTCACGCTGTAGGTATCTCAGTTCGGTGTAGGTCGTTCGCTCCAAGCTGGGCTGTGTGCAC
GAACCCCCCGTTCAGCCCGACCGCTGCGCCTTATCCGGTAACTATCGTCTTGAGTCCAACCCGGTAAGAC
ACGACTTATCGCCACTGGCAGCAGCCACTGGTAACAGGATTAGCAGAGCGAGGTATGTAGGCGGTGCTAC
AGAGTTCTTGAAGTGGTGGCCTAACTACGGCTACACTAGAAGAACAGTATTTGGTATCTGCGCTCTGCTG
AAGCCAGTTACCTTCGGAAAAAGAGTTGGTAGCTCTTGATCCGGCAAACAAACCACCGCTGGTAGCGGTG
GTTTTTTTGTTTGCAAGCAGCAGATTACGCGCAGAAAAAAAGGATCTCAAGAAGATCCTTTGATCTTTTC
TACGGGGTCTGACGCTCAGTGGAACGAAAACTCACGTTAAGGGATTTTGGTCATGAGATTATCAAAAAGG
ATCTTCACCTAGATCCTTTTAAATTAAAAATGAAGTTTTAAATCAATCTAAAGTATATATGAGTAAACTT
GGTCTGACAGTTACCAATGCTTAATCAGTGAGGCACCTATCTCAGCGATCTGTCTATTTCGTTCATCCAT
AGTTGCCTGACTCCCCGTCGTGTAGATAACTACGATACGGGAGGGCTTACCATCTGGCCCCAGTGCTGCA
ATGATACCGCGAGACCCACGCTCACCGGCTCCAGATTTATCAGCAATAAACCAGCCAGCCGGAAGGGCCG
AGCGCAGAAGTGGTCCTGCAACTTTATCCGCCTCCATCCAGTCTATTAATTGTTGCCGGGAAGCTAGAGT
AAGTAGTTCGCCAGTTAATAGTTTGCGCAACGTTGTTGCCATTGCTACAGGCATCGTGGTGTCACGCTCG
TCGTTTGGTATGGCTTCATTCAGCTCCGGTTCCCAACGATCAAGGCGAGTTACATGATCCCCCATGTTGT
GCAAAAAAGCGGTTAGCTCCTTCGGTCCTCCGATCGTTGTCAGAAGTAAGTTGGCCGCAGTGTTATCACT
CATGGTTATGGCAGCACTGCATAATTCTCTTACTGTCATGCCATCCGTAAGATGCTTTTCTGTGACTGGT
GAGTACTCAACCAAGTCATTCTGAGAATAGTGTATGCGGCGACCGAGTTGCTCTTGCCCGGCGTCAATAC
GGGATAATACCGCGCCACATAGCAGAACTTTAAAAGTGCTCATCATTGGAAAACGTTCTTCGGGGCGAAA
ACTCTCAAGGATCTTACCGCTGTTGAGATCCAGTTCGATGTAACCCACTCGTGCACCCAACTGATCTTCA
GCATCTTTTACTTTCACCAGCGTTTCTGGGTGAGCAAAAACAGGAAGGCAAAATGCCGCAAAAAAGGGAA
TAAGGGCGACACGGAAATGTTGAATACTCATACTCTTCCTTTTTCAATATTATTGAAGCATTTATCAGGG
TTATTGTCTCATGAGCGGATACATATTTGAATGTATTTAGAAAAATAAACAAATAGGGGTTCCGCGCACA
TTTCCCCGAAAAGTGCCACCTGACGTCGACGGATCGGGAGATCTCCCGATCCCCTATGGTGCACTCTCAG
TACAATCTGCTCTGATGCCGCATAGTTAAGCCAGTATCTGCTCCCTGCTTGTGTGTTGGAGGTCGCTGAG
TAGTGCGCGAGCAAAATTTAAGCTACAACAAGGCAAGGCTTGACCGACAATTGCATGAAGAATCTGCTTA
GGGTTAGGCGTTTTGCGCTGCTTCGCGATGTACGGGCCAGATATACGCGTTGACATTGATTATTGACTAG
TTATTAATAGTAATCAATTACGGGGTCATTAGTTCATAGCCCATATATGGAGTTCCGCGTTACATAACTT
ACGGTAAATGGCCCGCCTGGCTGACCGCCCAACGACCCCCGCCCATTGACGTCAATAATGACGTATGTTC
CCATAGTAACGCCAATAGGGACTTTCCATTGACGTCAATGGGTGGAGTATTTACGGTAAACTGCCCACTT
GGCAGTACATCAAGTGTATCATATGCCAAGTACGCCCCCTATTGACGTCAATGACGGTAAATGGCCCGCC
TGGCATTATGCCCAGTACATGACCTTATGGGACTTTCCTACTTGGCAGTACATCTACGTATTAGTCATCG
CTATTACCATGG
